Addgene plasmid #159451: pCL33-decoder
Purpose: Insert: Pfus1mut-tetR-nls-malE-tCyc1. TetR-NLS-MBP (Azizoglu et al, bioRxiv 2019) is inducible by alpha-factor. Backbone: pRG203MX (addgene). Marker: His3.
Depositing lab: Joerg Stelling. Depositing organization: ETH Zurich (Swiss Federal Institute of Technology). Publication: A rationally engineered decoder of transient intracellular signals. Lormeau C, Rudolf F, Stelling J. Nat Commun. 2021 Mar 25;12(1):1886. doi: 10.1038/s41467-021-22190-4. PubMed 33767179.
Backbone
  Vector backbone: pRG203MX
  Backbone manufacturer: addgene
  Backbone size w/o insert (bp): 3749
  Total vector size (bp): 6684
  Vector type: Yeast Expression, Synthetic Biology
  Selectable markers: HIS3
Growth in bacteria
  Bacterial resistance: Ampicillin, 100 μg/mL
  Growth temperature: 30°C
  Growth strain: DH5alpha
  Copy number: Low Copy
Gene/Insert
  Gene/Insert name: Pfus1mut-tetR-nls-malE-tCyc1
  Species: Synthetic
  Insert size (bp): 2935
  Promoter: Pfus1mut
  Cloning method: Gibson Cloning
  Sequencing primers: 5′ TAATACGACTCACTATAGGG; 3′ AATTAACCCTCACTAAAGGG
Resource information
  A portion of this plasmid was derived from a plasmid made by: Part of the insert (tetr-nls-malE) from Azizoğlu, A., Brent, R. & Rudolf, F. A precisely-titratable, variation-suppressed transcriptional controller to enable genetic discovery. bioRxiv, doi:10.1101/2019.12.12.874461 (2019).
Terms and licenses: Academic/Nonprofit Terms; Industry Terms: Not Available to Industry
How to cite: pCL33-decoder was a gift from Joerg Stelling (Addgene plasmid # 159451 ; http://n2t.net/addgene:159451 ; RRID:Addgene_159451)
