[The description below was written by a language model from this plasmid's Addgene catalogue record and pLannotate feature annotations shown in this document.]
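Description:
pCL33-decoder is a yeast expression plasmid for synthetic biology, built by Gibson assembly on the pRG203MX backbone. In E. coli it is maintained through a ColE1/pUC-type origin and selected with ampicillin via the β-lactamase gene and its promoter; the catalogue nonetheless lists it as low copy. Yeast selection is by histidine prototrophy. The record names the marker HIS3, while the feature annotation shows a HIS3 promoter followed by a coding sequence matched to the Schizosaccharomyces pombe his5 gene, the heterologous equivalent often used to complement his3 mutations. No yeast replication origin or centromere is annotated, which would be consistent with an integrating design, although the record does not state how the plasmid is maintained in yeast. The sequenced record is slightly longer than the listed total size.

The payload is a single cassette of about 2.9 kb, flanked by T7 and T3 promoter sites left over from the cloning region. A mutated FUS1 promoter (Pfus1mut) drives a fusion of the Tn10 tetracycline repressor TetR, a nuclear localisation signal and E. coli maltose-binding protein (malE), ending in the CYC1 terminator. The automated annotation does not label the FUS1-derived promoter or the NLS; it picks up only a short TDH3/GAP promoter-like fragment just upstream of TetR. Because FUS1 is a pheromone-responsive promoter, the repressor fusion is induced by alpha-factor, so mating-pheromone signalling is converted into production of a nuclear TetR that can repress tetO-controlled promoters, an effect relievable by tetracycline or doxycycline. The construct is one component of an engineered gene circuit designed to decode transient intracellular signals in yeast.
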