Features (pLannotate 1.2.2; 19 found; start..end, strand, type, name):
    156..234     -  CDS            lacZα (fragment): LacZα fragment of β-galactosidase; lacZ fragment
    237..255     +  promoter       T7 promoter: promoter for bacteriophage T7 RNA polymerase
    791..906     +  promoter       GAP promoter (fragment): S. cerevisiae TDH3; promoter for glyceraldehyde-3-phosphate dehydrogenase
    906..936     +  misc_feature   MCS (fragment): pBluescript multiple cloning site
    937..1552    +  CDS            TetR (fragment): tetracycline repressor TetR; tetR from transposon Tn10; TetR binds to the tetracycline operator tetO to inhibit transcription. This inhibition can be relieved by adding tetracycline or doxycycline.
   1714..2883    +  CDS            malE: MALE_ECO57 - Experimental evidence at protein level: Swiss-Prot protein existence level 1. Part of the ABC transporter complex MalEFGK involved in maltose/maltodextrin import. Binds maltose and higher maltodextrins. From Escherichia coli O157:H7.
   2916..2942    +  misc_feature   MCS (fragment): pBluescript multiple cloning site
   2968..3217    +  terminator     CYC1 terminator: S. cerevisiae CYC1; transcription terminator for CYC1
   3339..3356    -  promoter       LEU2 promoter (fragment): S. cerevisiae LEU2
   3408..3425    -  promoter       LEU2 promoter (fragment): S. cerevisiae LEU2
   3449..3467    -  promoter       T3 promoter: promoter for bacteriophage T3 RNA polymerase
   3512..3528    -  protein_bind   lac operator: The lac repressor binds to the lac operator to inhibit transcription in E. coli. This inhibition can be relieved by adding lactose or isopropyl-β-D-thiogalactopyranoside (IPTG). lac repressor encoded by lacI
   3531..3686    +  CDS            YO201_YEAST (fragment): Protein uncertain: Swiss-Prot protein existence level 5. From Saccharomyces cerevisiae (strain ATCC 204508 / S288c) (Baker's yeast).
   3699..3750    -  CDS            lacI (fragment): lac repressor; lacI; The lac repressor binds to the lac operator to inhibit transcription in E. coli. This inhibition can be relieved by adding lactose or isopropyl-β-D-thiogalactopyranoside (IPTG).
   3933..4521    -  rep_origin     ori: high-copy-number ColE1/pMB1/pBR322/pUC origin of replication
   4700..5560    -  CDS            AmpR: β-lactamase; bla; confers resistance to ampicillin, carbenicillin, and related antibiotics
   5561..5665    -  promoter       AmpR promoter: bla
   5775..5959    +  promoter       HIS3 promoter: S. cerevisiae HIS3
   5963..6610    +  CDS            his5: HIS7_SCHPO - Experimental evidence at protein level: Swiss-Prot protein existence level 1. From Schizosaccharomyces pombe (strain 972 / ATCC 24843) (Fission yeast).
>Addgene plasmid #159451 | pCL33-decoder | addgene full sequence | sequence record 313201 | Addgene NGS Result
TACGTAGCCGTATAAATTGAATTGAATGTTCAGCTTATAGAATAGAGACACTTTGCTGTTCAATGCGTCG
TCACTTACCATACTCACTTTATTATACGACTTTAAGTATAAACTCCGCGGTTATGGTAAAATTAATGATG
CACAAACGTCCGATCGGATGTGCTGCAAGGCGATTAAGTTGGGTAACGCCAGGGTTTTCCCAGTCACGAC
GTTGTAAAACGACGGCCAGTGAATTGTAATACGACTCACTATAGGGCGAATTGGAGAAACAGAATAATAT
ATAAACCTGTATAATATAACCTTGAAGACTATATTTCTTTTCGCGGCCGCCTATAGGGCGAATTGGAGCT
CCCTAGGACGATGATTCAGTTCGCCTTCTATCCTTTGTTTACGTATTTGTTTATATATATAACTTTATTT
TTTTTTATTAATTGGGCTGCAAGACAATTTTGTTGTCAGTGATGCCTCAATCCTTCTTTTGCTTCCATAT
TTACCATGTGGACCCTTTCAAAACAGAGTTGTATCTCTGCAGGATGCCCTTTTTGACGTATTGAATGGCA
TAATTGCACTGTCACTTTTCGCGCTGTCTCATTTTGGTGCGATGATGAAACAAACATGAAACGTCTGTAA
TTTGAAACAAATAACGTAATTCTCGGGATTGGTTTTATTTAAATGACAATGTAAGAGTGGCTTTGTAAGG
TATGTGTTGCTCTAGAAAAGGTTGAAACCAGTTCCCTGAAATTATTCCCCTACTATTCATTGAATAGTAT
AAAAGCTATTCATTGAATAGGTAATTCTGTAAATCTATTTCTTAAACTTCTTAAATTCTACTTTTATAGT
TAGTCTTTTTTTTAGTTTTAAAACACCAAGAACTTAGTTTCGAATAAACACACATAAACAAACAAAACTA
GTGGATCCCCCGGGCTGCAGGAATTCATGTCCAGATTAGATAAAAGTAAAGTGATTAACAGCGCATTAGA
GCTGCTTAATGAGGTCGGAATCGAAGGTTTAACAACCCGTAAACTCGCCCAGAAGCTAGGTGTAGAGCAG
CCTACATTGTATTGGCATGTAAAAAATAAGCGGGCTTTGCTCGACGCCTTAGCCATTGAGATGTTAGATA
GGCACCATACTCACTTTTGCCCTTTAGAAGGGGAAAGCTGGCAAGATTTTTTACGTAATAACGCTAAAAG
TTTTAGATGTGCTTTACTAAGTCATCGCGATGGAGCAAAAGTACATTTAGGTACACGGCCTACAGAAAAA
CAGTATGAAACTCTCGAAAATCAATTAGCCTTTTTATGCCAACAAGGTTTTTCACTAGAGAATGCATTAT
ATGCACTCAGCGCTGTGGGGCATTTTACTTTAGGTTGCGTATTGGAAGATCAAGAGCATCAAGTCGCTAA
AGAAGAAAGGGAAACACCTACTACTGATAGTATGCCGCCATTATTACGACAAGCTATCGAATTATTTGAT
CACCAAGGTGCAGAGCCAGCCTTCTTATTCGGCCTTGAATTGATCATTTGCGGATTAGAAAAACAACTTA
AATGTGAAAGTGCCCCCAAGAAAAAGAGAAAGGTGGCAGAAGCCGCCGCAAAGGAAGCGGCAGCAAAAGA
GGCTGCGGCCAAGGAAGCTGCTGCCAAGGCGCTAGAAGCAGAGGCGGCCGCAAAGGAGGCGGCCGCGAAG
GAAGCGGCTGCGAAGGAGGCAGCGGCAAAGGCGAAAATAAAGACCGGGGCGAGGATTCTTGCCTTGTCCG
CGTTAACAACAATGATGTTTTCTGCAAGCGCCCTAGCAAAAATCGAGGAGGGAAAGTTAGTTATATGGAT
CAATGGTGACAAAGGATACAATGGGCTAGCTGAAGTCGGGAAAAAGTTTGAAAAGGACACGGGGATAAAA
GTCACGGTGGAGCATCCGGACAAACTAGAAGAGAAATTTCCTCAGGTAGCCGCAACCGGGGATGGGCCCG
ACATTATATTTTGGGCACATGATCGTTTCGGGGGATACGCCCAAAGCGGTCTTCTTGCTGAAATAACTCC
TGATAAAGCATTCCAAGATAAGCTTTACCCTTTCACATGGGACGCCGTTAGGTATAACGGCAAACTGATT
GCTTATCCTATAGCTGTGGAGGCACTATCTTTGATTTACAACAAAGACCTTTTGCCAAACCCTCCCAAGA
CTTGGGAAGAGATACCAGCCCTAGATAAAGAATTAAAAGCTAAGGGAAAGTCCGCGCTAATGTTCAATCT
TCAAGAACCATATTTTACTTGGCCGTTAATAGCTGCTGATGGTGGATATGCCTTTAAGTACGAGAACGGG
AAGTACGACATTAAAGATGTTGGCGTTGACAATGCCGGAGCGAAGGCTGGTTTAACTTTCCTTGTGGACT
TAATCAAAAATAAGCACATGAACGCGGATACAGACTATTCCATCGCCGAAGCTGCTTTCAATAAGGGAGA
GACCGCTATGACGATCAACGGGCCATGGGCATGGTCAAATATTGATACCAGTAAAGTAAATTATGGAGTA
ACCGTTCTTCCGACCTTCAAAGGACAGCCTTCTAAGCCCTTCGTGGGGGTCCTTTCAGCGGGCATCAACG
CAGCAAGCCCTAATAAGGAATTGGCGAAAGAGTTTCTTGAGAACTATCTACTAACTGACGAGGGTTTAGA
GGCTGTAAACAAAGACAAGCCTCTTGGCGCAGTCGCCCTTAAATCTTACGAGGAAGAACTAGCTAAAGAT
CCGAGGATAGCCGCTACCATGGAGAATGCTCAAAAAGGAGAAATCATGCCAAACATCCCGCAAATGTCTG
CATTTTGGTATGCTGTACGTACGGCAGTGATTAACGCCGCTTCTGGAAGACAGACCGTTGACGAAGCGCT
TAAAGACGCCCAGTAAACTTCTAAATAAGCGAATTTACGCGTTTAAAGCTTATCGATACCGTCGACCTCG
AGACAGGCCCCTTTTCCTTTGTCTATATCATGTAATTAGTTATGTCACGCTTACATTCACGCCCTCCTCC
CACATCCGCTCTAACCGAAAAGGAAGGAGTTAGACAACCTGAAGTCTAGGTCCCTATTTATTTTTTTTAA
TAGTTATGTTAGTATTAAGAACGTTATTTATATTTCAAATTTTTCTTTTTTTTCTGTACAAACGCGTGTA
CGCATGTAACATTATACTGAAAACCTTGCTTGAGAAGGTTTTGGGACGCTCGAAGGCTTTAATTTGCAAG
GTTCGCAGTTTACACTCTCATCGTCGCTCTCATCATCGCTTCCGTTGTTGTTTTCCTTAGTAGCGTCTGC
TTGGTACCCAGCTTCGGCCGTATTTACAGATAACGATGTCGTTATTATATATATATATATATATTGTCAC
TTGTACCCAGCTTCGGCCGTATTTACAGATAACGATGTCGTTATTATATATATATATATATATTGTCACT
TGTACCCAGCTTTTGTTCCCTTTAGTGAGGGTTAATTTCGAGCTTGGCGTAATCATGGTCATAGCTGTTT
CCTGTGTGAAATTGTTATCCGCTCACAACAGCTGACACCGATTATTTAAAGCTGCAGCATACGATATATA
TACATGTGTATATATGTATACCTATGAATGTCAGTAAGTATGTATACGAACAGTATGATACTGAAGATGA
CAAGGTAATGCATCATTCTATACGTGTCATTCTGAACGAGGCGCGCCTCTCCCTGCAGGCATTAATGAAT
CGGCCAACGCGCGGGGAGAGGCGGTTTGCGTATTGGGCGCTCTTCCGCTTCCTCGCTCACTGACTCGCTG
CGCTCGGTCGTTCGGCTGCGGCGAGCGGTATCAGCTCACTCAAAGGCGGTAATACGGTTATCCACAGAAT
CAGGGGATAACGCAGGAAAGAACATGTGAGCAAAAGGCCAGCAAAAGGCCAGGAACCGTAAAAAGGCCGC
GTTGCTGGCGTTTTTCCATAGGCTCCGCCCCCCTGACGAGCATCACAAAAATCGACGCTCAAGTCAGAGG
TGGCGAAACCCGACAGGACTATAAAGATACCAGGCGTTTCCCCCTGGAAGCTCCCTCGTGCGCTCTCCTG
TTCCGACCCTGCCGCTTACCGGATACCTGTCCGCCTTTCTCCCTTCGGGAAGCGTGGCGCTTTCTCATAG
CTCACGCTGTAGGTATCTCAGTTCGGTGTAGGTCGTTCGCTCCAAGCTGGGCTGTGTGCACGAACCCCCC
GTTCAGCCCGACCGCTGCGCCTTATCCGGTAACTATCGTCTTGAGTCCAACCCGGTAAGACACGACTTAT
CGCCACTGGCAGCAGCCACTGGTAACAGGATTAGCAGAGCGAGGTATGTAGGCGGTGCTACAGAGTTCTT
GAAGTGGTGGCCTAACTACGGCTACACTAGAAGAACAGTATTTGGTATCTGCGCTCTGCTGAAGCCAGTT
ACCTTCGGAAAAAGAGTTGGTAGCTCTTGATCCGGCAAACAAACCACCGCTGGTAGCGGTGGTTTTTTTG
TTTGCAAGCAGCAGATTACGCGCAGAAAAAAAGGATCTCAAGAAGATCCTTTGATCTTTTGTTTAAACCT
ACGGGGTCTGACGCTCAGTGGAACGAAAACTCACGTTAAGGGATTTTGGTCATGAGATTATCAAAAAGGA
TCTTCACCTAGATCCTTTTAAATTAAAAATGAAGTTTTAAATCAATCTAAAGTATATATGAGTAAACTTG
GTCTGACAGTTACCAATGCTTAATCAGTGAGGCACCTATCTCAGCGATCTGTCTATTTCGTTCATCCATA
GTTGCCTGACTCCCCGTCGTGTAGATAACTACGATACGGGAGGGCTTACCATCTGGCCCCAGTGCTGCAA
TGATACCGCGAGACCCACGCTCACCGGCTCCAGATTTATCAGCAATAAACCAGCCAGCCGGAAGGGCCGA
GCGCAGAAGTGGTCCTGCAACTTTATCCGCCTCCATCCAGTCTATTAATTGTTGCCGGGAAGCTAGAGTA
AGTAGTTCGCCAGTTAATAGTTTGCGCAACGTTGTTGCCATTGCTACAGGCATCGTGGTGTCACGCTCGT
CGTTTGGTATGGCTTCATTCAGCTCCGGTTCCCAACGATCAAGGCGAGTTACATGATCCCCCATGTTGTG
CAAAAAAGCGGTTAGCTCCTTCGGTCCTCCGATGGTTGTCAGAAGTAAGTTGGCCGCAGTGTTATCACTC
ATGGTTATGGCAGCACTGCATAATTCTCTTACTGTCATGCCATCCGTAAGATGCTTTTCTGTGACTGGTG
AGTACTCAACCAAGTCATTCTGAGAATAGTGTATGCGGCGACCGAGTTGCTCTTGCCCGGCGTCAATACG
GGATAATACCGCGCCACATAGCAGAACTTTAAAAGTGCTCATCATTGGAAAACGTTCTTCGGGGCGAAAA
CTCTCAAGGATCTTACCGCTGTTGAGATCCAGTTCGATGTAACCCACTCGTGCACCCAACTGATCTTCAG
CATCTTTTACTTTCACCAGCGTTTCTGGGTGAGCAAAAACAGGAAGGCAAAATGCCGCAAAAAAGGGAAT
AAGGGCGACACGGAAATGTTGAATACTCATACTCTTCCTTTTTCAATATTATTGAAGCATTTATCAGGGT
TATTGTCTCATGAGCGGATACATATTTGAATGTATTTAGAAAAATAAACAAATAGGGGTTCCGCGCACAT
TTCCCCGAAAAGTGCCACCTGACGTCGAAAGAACGCGGCATTAGCAACATTTGCGAAGCGAACGATTTTG
CGAACTGCTATTAATTAACTCTGGCGCGCCTCCTCTAGTACACTCTATATTTTTTTATGCCTCGGTAATG
ATTTTCATTTTTTTTTTTCCACCTAGCGGATGACTCTTTTTTTTTCTTAGCGATTGGCATTATCACATAA
TGAATTATACATTATATAAAGTAATGTGATTTCTTCGAAGAATATACTAAAAAATGAGCAGGCAAGATAA
ACGAAGGCACATATGAGGAGGGCTTTTGTAGAAAGAAATACGAACGAAACGAAAATCAGCGTTGCCATCG
CTTTGGACAAAGCTCCCTTACCTGAAGAGTCGAATTTTATTGATGAACTTATAACTTCCAAGCATGCAAA
CCAAAAGGGAGAACAAGTAATCCAAGTAGACACGGGAATTGGATTCTTGGATCACATGTATCATGCACTG
GCTAAACATGCAGGCTGGAGCTTACGACTTTACTCAAGAGGTGATTTAATCATCGATGATCATCACACTG
CAGAAGATACTGCTATTGCACTTGGTATTGCATTCAAGCAGGCTATGGGTAACTTTGCCGGTGTTAAAAG
ATTTGGACATGCTTATTGTCCACTTGACGAAGCTCTTTCCAGAAGCGTAGTTGACTTGTCGGGACGGCCC
TATGCTGTTATCGATTTGGGATTAAAGCGTGAAAAGGTTGGGGAATTGTCCTGTGAAATGATCCCTCACT
TACTATATTCCTTTTCGGTAGCTGCTGGAATTACTTTGCATGTTACCTGCTTATATGGTAGTAATGACCA
TCATCGTGCTGAAAGCGCTTTTAAATCTCTGGCTGTTGCCATGCGCGCGGCTACTTCTCTTACTGGAAGT
TCTGAAGTCCCAAGCACGAAGGGAGTGTTGTAAAGATGAATTGGATTATGTCAGGAAAAGAACGACAATT
TTGCATCCAAATTGTCTAAATTTTAGAGTTGCTTGAAAACAATAGAACCTTACTTGCTTTATAATTACGT
TAATTAGAAGCGTTATCTCGTGAAGGAATATAG
